>Addgene plasmid #91575 | pPN007 | addgene full sequence | sequence record 179024 | Addgene NGS Result
GAGGGCCTATTTCCCATGATTCCTTCATATTTGCATATACGATACAAGGCTGTTAGAGAGATAATTGGAA
TTAATTTGACTGTAAACACAAAGATATTAGTACAAAATACGTGACGTAGAAAGTAATAATTTCTTGGGTA
GTTTGCAGTTTTAAAATTATGTTTTAAAATGGACTATCATATGCTTACCGTAACTTGAAAGTATTTCGAT
TTCTTGGCTTTATATATCTTGTGGAAAGGACGAAACACCGTGTTTATCAACGTCATCTAGGTTTTAGAGC
TAGAAATAGCAAGTTAAAATAAGGCTAGTCCGTTATCAACTTGAAAAAGTGGCACCGAGTCGGTGCTTTT
TTAAGCTTGGCGTAATCATGGTCATAGCTGTTTCCTGTGTGAAATTGTTATCCGCTCACAATTCCACACA
ACATACGAGCCGGAAGCATAAAGTGTAAAGCCTGGGGTGCCTAATGAGTGAGCTAACTCACATTAATTGC
GTTGCGCTCACTGCCCGCTTTCCAGTCGGGAAACCTGTCGTGCCAGCTGCATTAATGAATCGGCCAACGC
GCGGGGAGAGGCGGTTTGCGTATTGGGCGCTCTTCCGCTTCCTCGCTCACTGACTCGCTGCGCTCGGTCG
TTCGGCTGCGGCGAGCGGTATCAGCTCACTCAAAGGCGGTAATACGGTTATCCACAGAATCAGGGGATAA
CGCAGGAAAGAACATGTGAGCAAAAGGCCAGCAAAAGGCCAGGAACCGTAAAAAGGCCGCGTTGCTGGCG
TTTTTCCATAGGCTCCGCCCCCCTGACGAGCATCACAAAAATCGACGCTCAAGTCAGAGGTGGCGAAACC
CGACAGGACTATAAAGATACCAGGCGTTTCCCCCTGGAAGCTCCCTCGTGCGCTCTCCTGTTCCGACCCT
GCCGCTTACCGGATACCTGTCCGCCTTTCTCCCTTCGGGAAGCGTGGCGCTTTCTCATAGCTCACGCTGT
AGGTATCTCAGTTCGGTGTAGGTCGTTCGCTCCAAGCTGGGCTGTGTGCACGAACCCCCCGTTCAGCCCG
ACCGCTGCGCCTTATCCGGTAACTATCGTCTTGAGTCCAACCCGGTAAGACACGACTTATCGCCACTGGC
AGCAGCCACTGGTAACAGGATTAGCAGAGCGAGGTATGTAGGCGGTGCTACAGAGTTCTTGAAGTGGTGG
CCTAACTACGGCTACACTAGAAGAACAGTATTTGGTATCTGCGCTCTGCTGAAGCCAGTTACCTTCGGAA
AAAGAGTTGGTAGCTCTTGATCCGGCAAACAAACCACCGCTGGTAGCGGTGGTTTTTTTGTTTGCAAGCA
GCAGATTACGCGCAGAAAAAAAGGATCTCAAGAAGATCCTTTGATCTTTTCTACGGGGTCTGACGCTCAG
TGGAACGAAAACTCACGTTAAGGGATTTTGGTCATGAGATTATCAAAAAGGATCTTCACCTAGATCCTTT
TAAATTAAAAATGAAGTTTTAAATCAATCTAAAGTATATATGAGTAAACTTGGTCTGACAGTTACCAATG
CTTAATCAGTGAGGCACCTATCTCAGCGATCTGTCTATTTCGTTCATCCATAGTTGCCTGACTCCCCGTC
GTGTAGATAACTACGATACGGGAGGGCTTACCATCTGGCCCCAGTGCTGCAATGATACCGCGAGACCCAC
GCTCACCGGCTCCAGATTTATCAGCAATAAACCAGCCAGCCGGAAGGGCCGAGCGCAGAAGTGGTCCTGC
AACTTTATCCGCCTCCATCCAGTCTATTAATTGTTGCCGGGAAGCTAGAGTAAGTAGTTCGCCAGTTAAT
AGTTTGCGCAACGTTGTTGCCATTGCTACAGGCATCGTGGTGTCACGCTCGTCGTTTGGTATGGCTTCAT
TCAGCTCCGGTTCCCAACGATCAAGGCGAGTTACATGATCCCCCATGTTGTGCAAAAAAGCGGTTAGCTC
CTTCGGTCCTCCGATCGTTGTCAGAAGTAAGTTGGCCGCAGTGTTATCACTCATGGTTATGGCAGCACTG
CATAATTCTCTTACTGTCATGCCATCCGTAAGATGCTTTTCTGTGACTGGTGAGTACTCAACCAAGTCAT
TCTGAGAATAGTGTATGCGGCGACCGAGTTGCTCTTGCCCGGCGTCAATACGGGATAATACCGCGCCACA
TAGCAGAACTTTAAAAGTGCTCATCATTGGAAAACGTTCTTCGGGGCGAAAACTCTCAAGGATCTTACCG
CTGTTGAGATCCAGTTCGATGTAACCCACTCGTGCACCCAACTGATCTTCAGCATCTTTTACTTTCACCA
GCGTTTCTGGGTGAGCAAAAACAGGAAGGCAAAATGCCGCAAAAAAGGGAATAAGGGCGACACGGAAATG
TTGAATACTCATACTCTTCCTTTTTCAATATTATTGAAGCATTTATCAGGGTTATTGTCTCATGAGCGGA
TACATATTTGAATGTATTTAGAAAAATAAACAAATAGGGGTTCCGCGCACATTTCCCCGAAAAGTGCCAC
CTGACGTCTAAGAAACCATTATTATCATGACATTAACCTATAAAAATAGGCGTATCACGAGGCCCTTTCG
TCTCGCGCGTTTCGGTGATGACGGTGAAAACCTCTGACACATGCAGCTCCCGGAGACGGTCACAGCTTGT
CTGTAAGCGGATGCCGGGAGCAGACAAGCCCGTCAGGGCGCGTCAGCGGGTGTTGGCGGGTGTCGGGGCT
GGCTTAACTATGCGGCATCAGAGCAGATTGTACTGAGAGTGCACCATATGCGGTGTGAAATACCGCACAG
ATGCGTAAGGAGAAAATACCGCATCAGGCGCCATTCGCCATTCAGGCTGCGCAACTGTTGGGAAGGGCGA
TCGGTGCGGGCCTCTTCGCTATTACGCCAGCTGGCGAAAGGGGGATGTGCTGCAAGGCGATTAAGTTGGG
TAACGCCAGGGTTTTCCCAGTCACGACGTTGTAAAACGACGGCCAGTGAATTCGAGCTCGGTACCCGGGG
ATCCGTTAATTAA
Features (pLannotate 1.2.2; 13 found; start..end, strand, type, name):
      1..241     +  promoter       U6 promoter: RNA polymerase III promoter for human U6 snRNA
    271..346     +  misc_RNA       gRNA scaffold: guide RNA scaffold for the Streptococcus pyogenes CRISPR/Cas9 system
    395..411     -  protein_bind   lac operator: The lac repressor binds to the lac operator to inhibit transcription in E. coli. This inhibition can be relieved by adding lactose or isopropyl-β-D-thiogalactopyranoside (IPTG). lac repressor encoded by lacI
    419..449     -  promoter       lac promoter: promoter for the E. coli lac operon
    464..485     -  protein_bind   CAP binding site: CAP binding activates transcription in the presence of cAMP. E. coli catabolite activator protein
    498..590     -  CDS            lacI (fragment): lac repressor; lacI; The lac repressor binds to the lac operator to inhibit transcription in E. coli. This inhibition can be relieved by adding lactose or isopropyl-β-D-thiogalactopyranoside (IPTG).
    773..1361    -  rep_origin     ori: high-copy-number ColE1/pMB1/pBR322/pUC origin of replication
   1532..2392    -  CDS            AmpR: β-lactamase; bla; confers resistance to ampicillin, carbenicillin, and related antibiotics
   2393..2497    -  promoter       AmpR promoter: bla
   2592..2627    +  CDS            rop (fragment): Rop protein, which maintains plasmids at low copy number; rop
   2729..2828    +  misc_feature   bom (fragment): basis of mobility region from pBR322
   2834..2991    -  CDS            lacZα (fragment): LacZα fragment of β-galactosidase; lacZ fragment
   2988..3014    +  misc_feature   MCS (fragment): pUC18/19 multiple cloning site
