[The description below was written by a language model from this plasmid's Addgene catalogue record and pLannotate feature annotations shown in this document.]
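Description:
pPN007 is a small (about 3.0 kb) CRISPR guide RNA expression plasmid built on a pUC19 backbone carrying a human U6 promoter cassette. It is propagated in E. coli as a high-copy plasmid through the ColE1/pUC-type origin of replication and is selected with ampicillin via the β-lactamase (AmpR) gene and its native promoter. The remaining annotated elements are leftovers of the pUC19 cloning vector: the lac promoter, lac operator and CAP binding site, along with fragments of lacZα, lacI, rop, bom and the multiple cloning site. They have no role in the guide expression function.

The payload is a single sgRNA unit. The U6 promoter, an RNA polymerase III promoter suited to producing short, uncapped transcripts in human cells, sits immediately upstream of a roughly 20-nucleotide spacer targeting human BCL11A, a zinc-finger transcription factor gene. The spacer is followed by the Streptococcus pyogenes Cas9 guide RNA scaffold. It was inserted as an oligonucleotide duplex between two BbsI sites, which were destroyed during cloning, as is typical for this type IIS strategy. In the feature table the spacer corresponds to the unannotated gap between the promoter and the scaffold.

The plasmid encodes no Cas9 and no mammalian selection marker or reporter, so the nuclease must be supplied separately, for example from a co-delivered plasmid. According to the record, the construct belongs to a framework for scaled CRISPR editing of human pluripotent stem cells to study genes implicated in psychiatric disease, with this plasmid directing Cas9 to BCL11A.
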