Addgene plasmid #91575: pPN007
Purpose: Express sgRNA targeting human BCL11A
Depositing lab: Lindy Barrett. Publication: A Scaled Framework for CRISPR Editing of Human Pluripotent Stem Cells to Study Psychiatric Disease. Hazelbaker DZ, Beccard A, Bara AM, Dabkowski N, Messana A, Mazzucato P, Lam D, Manning D, Eggan K, Barrett LE. Stem Cell Reports. 2017 Oct 10;9(4):1315-1327. doi: 10.1016/j.stemcr.2017.09.006. PubMed 29020615.
Backbone
  Vector backbone: pUC19-U6 promoter
  Vector type: CRISPR
Growth in bacteria
  Bacterial resistance: Ampicillin, 100 μg/mL
  Growth temperature: 37°C
  Growth strain: DH5alpha
  Copy number: High Copy
Gene/Insert
  Gene/Insert name: BCL11A (alt name: NM_022893.3)
  gRNA/shRNA sequence: TGTTTATCAACGTCATCTAG
  Species: H. sapiens (human)
  Insert size (bp): 21
  Entrez Gene: BCL11A (a.k.a. CTIP1, DILOS, EVI9, HBFQTL5, SMARCM1, ZNF856)
  Promoter: U6
  Cloning method: Restriction Enzyme; 5′ cloning site BbsI (destroyed during cloning); 3′ cloning site BbsI (destroyed during cloning)
  Sequencing primers: 5′ M13F (-21)
Terms and licenses: Academic/Nonprofit Terms; Industry Terms: Not Available to Industry
How to cite: pPN007 was a gift from Lindy Barrett (Addgene plasmid # 91575 ; http://n2t.net/addgene:91575 ; RRID:Addgene_91575)
